>Addgene plasmid #214066 | ART_RTctrl | addgene full sequence | sequence record 423981 | Addgene NGS Result
TTGAGATCCTTTTTTTCTGCGCGTAATCTGCTGCTTGCAAACAAAAAAACCACCGCTACCAGCGGTGGTT
TGTTTGCCGGATCAAGAGCTACCAACTCTTTTTCCGAAGGTAACTGGCTTCAGCAGAGCGCAGATACCAA
ATACTGTTCTTCTAGTGTAGCCGTAGTTAGGCCACCACTTCAAGAACTCTGTAGCACCGCCTACATACCT
CGCTCTGCTAATCCTGTTACCAGTGGCTGCTGCCAGTGGCGATAAGTCGTGTCTTACCGGGTTGGACTCA
AGACGATAGTTACCGGATAAGGCGCAGCGGTCGGGCTGAACGGGGGGTTCGTGCACACAGCCCAGCTTGG
AGCGAACGACCTACACCGAACTGAGATACCTACAGCGTGAGCTATGAGAAAGCGCCACGCTTCCCGAAGG
GAGAAAGGCGGACAGGTATCCGGTAAGCGGCAGGGTCGGAACAGGAGAGCGCACGAGGGAGCTTCCAGGG
GGAAACGCCTGGTATCTTTATAGTCCTGTCGGGTTTCGCCACCTCTGACTTGAGCGTCGATTTTTGTGAT
GCTCGTCAGGGGGGCGGAGCCTATGGAAAAACGCCAGCAACGCGGCCTTTTTACGGTTCCTGGCCTTTTG
CTGGCCTTTTGCTCACATGTTCTTTCCTGCGTTATCCCCTGATTCTGTGGATAACCGTATTACCGCCTTT
GAGTGAGCTGATACCGCTCGCCGCAGCCGAACGACCGAGCGCAGCGAGTCAGTGAGCGAGGAAGCGGAAG
AGCGCCCAATACGCAAACCGCCTCTCCCCGCGCGTTGGCCGATTCATTAATGCAGCTGGCACGACAGGTT
TCCCGACTGGAAAGCGGGCAGTGAGCGCAACGCAATTAATGTGAGTTAGCTCACTCATTAGGCACCCCAG
GCTTTACACTTTATGCTTCCGGCTCGTATGTTGTGTGGAATTGTGAGCGGATAACAATTTCACACAGGAA
ACAGCTATGACCATGATTACGCCAAGCGCGCAATTAACCCTCACTAAAGGGAACAAAAGCTGGGTACCTA
AGATACATTGATGAGTTTGGACAAACCACAACTAGAATGCAGTGAAAAAAATGCTTTATTTGTGAAATTT
GTGATGCTATTGCTTTATTTGTAACCATTATAAGCTGCAATAAACAAGTTGACGGTATCGTAATAACTTC
GTATAGCATACATTATACGAAGTTATATGGATCCATATGCTAGCTCGACGCTCAGGTCGAGGGATCTTCA
TAAGAGAAGAGGGACAGCTATGACTGGGAGTAAGGAATGGACAGCAGGGGGCTGTTTCATATACTGATGA
CCTCTTTATAGCCACCTTTGTTCATGGCAGCCAGCATATGGCATATGTTGCCAAACTCTAAACCAAATAC
TCATTCTGATGTTTTAAATGATTTGCCCTCCCATATGTCCTTCCGAGTGAGAGACACAAAAAATTCCAAC
ACACTATTGCAATGAAAATAAATTTCCTTTATTAGCCAGAAGTCAGATGCTCAAGGGGCTTCATGATGTC
CCCATAATTTTTGGCAGAGGGAAAAAGATCTCAGTGGTATTTGTGAGCCAGGGCATTGGCCACACCAGCC
ACCACCTTCTGATAGGCAGCCTGCACCTGAGTGTTTACTTGTACAGCTCGTCCATGCCGTGAGTGATCCC
GGCGGCGGTGCGGAACTCCAGCAGGACCATGTGATCGCGCTTCTCGTTGGGGTCTTTGCTCAGCTTGGAC
TGGGTGCTCAGGTAGTGGTTGTCGGGCAGCAGCACGGGGCCGTCGCCGATGGGGGTGTTCTGCTGGTAGT
GGTCGGCGAGCTGCACGCTGCCGTCCTCGATGTTGTGGCGGATCTTGAAGTTCACCTTGATGCCGTTCTT
CTGCTTGTCGGCCATGATATAGATGTTGTGGCTGTTGAAGTTGTACTCCAGCTTGTGCCCCAGGATGTTG
CCGTCCTCCTTGAAGTCGATGCCCTTCAGCTCGATGCGGTTCACCAGGGTGTCGCCCTCGAACTTCACCT
CGGCGCGGGTCTTGTAGTTGCCGTCGTCCTTGAAGAAGATGGTGCGCTCCTGGACGTAGCCTTCGGGCAT
GGCGGACTTGAAGAAGTCGTGCTGCTTCATGTGGTCGGGGTAGCGGCTGAAGCACTGCACGCCGTGGCTC
AGGGTGGTCACGAGGGTGGGCCAGGGCACGGGCAGCTTGCCGGTGGTGCAGATGAACTTCAGGGTCAGCT
TGCCGTAGGTGGCATCGCCCTCGCCCTCGCCGGACACGCTGAACTTGTGGCCGTTTACGTCGCCGTCCAG
CTCGACCAGGATGGGCACCACCCCGGTGAACAGCTCCTCGCCCTTGCTCACCATGGTGGCGACCACGATC
CTCATCCTGTCTCTGCGATCTGACGGTTCACTAAACGAGCTCTGCTTATATAGGCCTCCCACCGTACACG
CCACCTCGACATACTCAGTAGTTATTAATAGTAATCAATTACGGGGTCATTAGTTCATAGCGAGGCTGCA
GTCTACCGCGTTACATAACTTACGGTAAATGGCCCGCCTGGCTGACCGCCCAACGACCCCCGCCCATTGA
CGTCAATAATGACGTATGTTCCCATAGTAACGCCAATAGGGACTTTCCATTGACGTCAATGGGTGGAGTA
TTTACGGTAAACTGCCCACTTGGCAGTACATCAAGTGTATCATATGCCAAGTACGCCCCCTATTGACGTC
AATGACGGTAAATGGCCCGCCTGGCATTATGCCCAGTACATGACCTTATGGGACTTTCCTACTTGGCAGT
ACATCTACGTATTAGTCATCGCTATTACCATGGTGATGCGGTTTTGGCAGTACATCAATGGGCGTGGATA
GCGGTTTGACTCACGGGGATTTCCAAGTCTCCACCCCATTGACGTCAATGGGAGTTTGTTTTGGCACCAA
AATCAACGGGACTTTCCAAAATGTCGTAACAACTCCGCCCCATTGACGCAAATGGGCGGTAGGCGTGTAC
GGTGGGAGGTCTATATAAGCAGAGCTGGTTTAGTGAACCGTCAGATACCGGTCGCCACCGCCACCATGGA
ACAAAAGCTGATTTCTGAAGAAGACTTGGGTGAGGATAGCGTGCTGATCACCGAGAACATGCACATGAAA
CTGTACATGGAGGGCACCGTGAACGACCACCACTTCAAGTGCACATCCGAGGGCGAAGGCAAGCCCTACG
AGGGCACCCAGACCATGAAGATCAAGGTGGTCGAGGGCGGCCCTCTCCCCTTCGCCTTCGACATCCTGGC
TACCAGCTTCATGTACGGCAGCAAAACCTTTATCAACCACACCCAGGGCATCCCCGACTTCTTTAAGCAG
TCCTTCCCTGAGGGCTTCACATGGGAGAGGATCACCACATACGAAGACGGGGGCGTGCTGACCGCTACCC
AGGACACCAGCCTCCAGAACGGCTGCCTCATCTACAACGTCAAGATCAACGGGGTGAACTTCCCATCCAA
CGGCCCTGTGATGCAGAAGAAAACACTCGGCTGGGAGGCCAGCACCGAGATGCTGTACCCCGCTGACAGC
GGCCTGAGAGGCCATAGCCAGATGGCCCTGAAGCTCGTGGGCGGGGGCTACCTGCACTGCTCCCTCAAGA
CCACATACAGATCCAAGAAACCCGCTAAGAACCTCAAGATGCCCGGCTTCTACTTCGTGGACAGGAGACT
GGAAAGAATCAAGGAGGCCGACAAAGAGACCTACGTCGAGCAGCACGAGATGGCTGTGGCTCGCTACTGC
GACCTGCCTAGCAAACTGGGGCACAGCCTCGAGGGTGGTTCTGGTGGTTCTGGCTACGGTGGTTCTGGTG
GTTCTGAATTCGACTACAAGGACCACGACGGTGACTACAAGGACCACGACATCGACTACAAGGACGACGA
CGACAAGGAGGGCAGAGGAAGTCTGCTAACATGCGGTGACGTCGAGGAGAATCCTGGCCCAGGTAAGCCT
ATCCCTAACCCTCTCCTCGGTCTCGATTCTACGAGCGGGGGCGAGGAGCTGTTCGCCGGCATCGTGCCCG
TGCTGATCGAGCTGGACGGCGACGTGCACGGCCACAAGTTCAGCGTGCGCGGCGAGGGCGAGGGCGACGC
CGACTACGGCAAGCTGGAGATCAAGTTCATCTGCACCACCGGCAAGCTGCCCGTGCCCTGGCCCACCCTG
GTGACCACCCTCTGCTACGGCATCCAGTGCTTCGCCCGCTACCCCGAGCACATGAAGATGAACGACTTCT
TCAAGAGCGCCATGCCCGAGGGCTACATCCAGGAGCGCACCATCCAGTTCCAGGACGACGGCAAGTACAA
GACCCGCGGCGAGGTGAAGTTCGAGGGCGACACCCTGGTGAACCGCATCGAGCTGAAGGGCAAGGACTTC
AAGGAGGACGGCAACATCCTGGGCCACAAGCTGGAGTACAGCTTCAACAGCCACAACGTGTACATCCGCC
CCGACAAGGCCAACAACGGCCTGGAGGCTAACTTCAAGACCCGCCACAACATCGAGGGCGGCGGCGTGCA
GCTGGCCGACCACTACCAGACCAACGTGCCCCTGGGCGACGGCCCCGTGCTGATCCCCATCAACCACTAC
CTGAGCACTCAGACCAAGATCAGCAAGGACCGCAACGAGGCCCGCGACCACATGGTGCTCCTGGAGTCCT
TCAGCGCCTGCTGCCACACCCACGGCATGGACGAGCTGTACAGGTACCCATACGATGTTCCAGATTACGC
TTAAATAGATCCACCGGATCTAGATAACTGATCATAATCAGCCATACCACATTTGTAGAGGTTTTACTTG
CTTTAAAAAACCTCCCACACCTCCCCCTGAACCTGAAACATAAAATGAATGCAATTGTTGTTGTTAACTT
GTTTATTGCAGCTTATAATGGTTACAAATAAAGCAATAGCATCACAAATTTCACAAATAAAGCATTTTTT
TCACTGCATTCTAGTTGTGGTTTGTCCAAACTCATCAATGTATCTTAACGCGAAACTAGTGCTATTGTCT
TCCCAATCCTCCCCCTTGCTGTCCTGCCCCACCCCACCCCCCAGAATAGAATGACACCTACTCAGACAAT
GCGATGCAATTTCCTCATTTTATTAGGAAAGGACAGTGGGAGTGGCACCTTCCAGGGTCAAGGAAGGCAC
GGGGGAGGGGCAAACAACAGATGGCTGGCAACTAGAAGGCACAGTCGAGGCTGATCAGCGAGCTCTAGAG
TCGGTGGGCCTCGGGGGCGGGTGCGGGGTCGGCGGGGCCGCCCCGGGTGGCTTCGGTCGGAGCCATGGGG
TCGTGCGCTCCTTTCGGTCGGGCGCTGCGGGTCGTGGGGCGGGCGTCAGGCACCGGGCTTGCGGGTCATG
CACCAGGTGCGCGGTCCTTCGGGCACCTCGACGTCGGCGGTGACGGTGAAGCCGAGCCGCTCGTAGAAGG
GGAGGTTGCGGGGCGCGGAGGTCTCCAGGAAGGCGGGCACCCCGGCGCGCTCGGCCGCCTCCACTCCGGG
GAGCACGACGGCGCTGCCCAGACCCTTGCCCTGGTGGTCGGGCGACACGCCGACGGTGGCCAGGAACCAC
GCGGGCTCCTTGGGCCGGTGCGGCGCCAGGAGGCCTTCCATCTGTTGCTGCGCGGCCAGCCGGGAACCGC
TCAACTCGGCCATGCGCGGGCCGATCTCGGCGAACACCGCCCCCGCTTCGACGCTCTCCGGCGTGGTCCA
GACCGCCACCGCGGCGCCGTCGTCCGCGACCCACACCTTGCCGATGTCGAGCCCGACGCGCGTGAGGAAG
AGTTCTTGCAGCTCGGTGACCCGCTCGATGTGGCGGTCCGGGTCGACGGTGTGGCGCGTGGCGGGGTAGT
CGGCGAACGCGGCGGCGAGGGTGCGTACGGCCCGGGGGACGTCGTCGCGGGTGGCGAGGCGCACCGTGGG
CTTGTACTCGGTCATGGTGATAACTTCGTATAGGATACTTTATACGAAGTTATTTATTCTCGAATGGGGG
ACCCCGTCCCTAACCCACGGGGCCAGTGGCTATGGCAGGGCCTGCCGCCCCGACGTTGGCTGCGAGCCCT
GGGCCTTCACCCGAACTTGGGGGGTGGGGTGGGGAAAAGGAAGAAACGCGGGCGTATTGGCCCCAATGGG
GTCTCGGTGGGGTATCGACAGAGTGCCAGCCCTGGGACCGAACCCCGCGTTTATGAACAAACGACCCAAC
ACCCGTGCGTTTTATTCTGTCTTTTTATTGCCGTCATAGCGCGGGTTCCTTCCGGTATTGTCTCCTTCCG
TGTTTATTAAGCTTGGCACTTTTCGGGGAAATGTGCGCGGAACCCCTATTTGTTTATTTTTCTAAATACA
TTCAAATATGTATCCGCTCATGAGACAATAACCCTGATAAATGCTTCAATAATATTGAAAAAGGAAGAGT
ATGAGTATTCAACATTTCCGTGTCGCCCTTATTCCCTTTTTTGCGGCATTTTGCCTTCCTGTTTTTGCTC
ACCCAGAAACGCTGGTGAAAGTAAAAGATGCTGAAGATCAGTTGGGTGCACGAGTGGGTTACATCGAACT
GGATCTCAACAGCGGTAAGATCCTTGAGAGTTTTCGCCCCGAAGAACGTTTTCCAATGATGAGCACTTTT
AAAGTTCTGCTATGTGGCGCGGTATTATCCCGTATTGACGCCGGGCAAGAGCAACTCGGTCGCCGCATAC
ACTATTCTCAGAATGACTTGGTTGAGTACTCACCAGTCACAGAAAAGCATCTTACGGATGGCATGACAGT
AAGAGAATTATGCAGTGCTGCCATAACCATGAGTGATAACACTGCGGCCAACTTACTTCTGACAACGATC
GGAGGACCGAAGGAGCTAACCGCTTTTTTGCACAACATGGGGGATCATGTAACTCGCCTTGATCGTTGGG
AACCGGAGCTGAATGAAGCCATACCAAACGACGAGCGTGACACCACGATGCCTGTAGCAATGGCAACAAC
GTTGCGCAAACTATTAACTGGCGAACTACTTACTCTAGCTTCCCGGCAACAATTAATAGACTGGATGGAG
GCGGATAAAGTTGCAGGACCACTTCTGCGCTCGGCCCTTCCGGCTGGCTGGTTTATTGCTGATAAATCTG
GAGCCGGTGAGCGTGGGTCTCGCGGTATCATTGCAGCACTGGGGCCAGATGGTAAGCCCTCCCGTATCGT
AGTTATCTACACGACGGGGAGTCAGGCAACTATGGATGAACGAAATAGACAGATCGCTGAGATAGGTGCC
TCACTGATTAAGCATTGGTAACTGTCAGACCAAGTTTACTCATATATACTTTAGATTGATTTAAAACTTC
ATTTTTAATTTAAAAGGATCTAGGTGAAGATCCTTTTTGATAATCTCATGACCAAAATCCCTTAACGTGA
GTTTTCGTTCCACTGAGCGTCAGACCCCGTAGAAAAGATCAAAGGATCTTC
Features (pLannotate 1.2.2; 30 found; start..end, strand, type, name):
      1..589     +  rep_origin     ori: high-copy-number ColE1/pMB1/pBR322/pUC origin of replication
    772..864     +  CDS            lacI (fragment): lac repressor; lacI; The lac repressor binds to the lac operator to inhibit transcription in E. coli. This inhibition can be relieved by adding lactose or isopropyl-β-D-thiogalactopyranoside (IPTG).
    877..898     +  protein_bind   CAP binding site: CAP binding activates transcription in the presence of cAMP. E. coli catabolite activator protein
    913..943     +  promoter       lac promoter: promoter for the E. coli lac operon
    951..967     +  protein_bind   lac operator: The lac repressor binds to the lac operator to inhibit transcription in E. coli. This inhibition can be relieved by adding lactose or isopropyl-β-D-thiogalactopyranoside (IPTG). lac repressor encoded by lacI
   1012..1030    +  promoter       T3 promoter: promoter for bacteriophage T3 RNA polymerase
   1049..1170    -  polyA_signal   SV40 poly(A) signal: SV40 polyadenylation signal
   1183..1216    +  protein_bind   loxP: Cre-mediated recombination occurs in the 8-bp core sequence (GCATACAT). Cre recombinase
   1448..1503    -  polyA_signal   β-globin poly(A) signal: rabbit β-globin polyadenylation signal (Gil and Proudfoot, 1987)
   1574..1639    -  CDS            HBB (fragment): HBB_PONPY - Experimental evidence at transcript level: Swiss-Prot protein existence level 2. Involved in oxygen transport from the lung to the various peripheral tissues. From Pongo pygmaeus (Bornean orangutan).
   1645..2364    -  CDS            mEGFP: enhanced GFP with monomerizing A206K mutation (Zacharias et al., 2002) mammalian codon-optimized
   2418..2452    -  promoter       minimal CMV promoter (fragment): human cytomegalovirus (CMV) immediate early promoter
   2529..2832    +  enhancer       CMV enhancer: human cytomegalovirus immediate early enhancer
   2833..3036    +  promoter       CMV promoter: human cytomegalovirus (CMV) immediate early promoter
   3079..3104    +  CDS            13xMyc (fragment): 13 tandem Myc epitope tags
   3107..3807    +  CDS            TurboFP635 (fragment): far-red-shifted derivative of red fluorescent protein from Entacmaea quadricolor, also known as Katushka (Shcherbo et al., 2007) mammalian codon-optimized
   3907..3927    +  CDS            FLAG (fragment): FLAG® epitope tag, followed by an enterokinase cleavage site
   3982..4023    +  CDS            V5 tag: epitope tag from simian virus 5
   4023..4736    +  CDS            TagGFP2: monomeric green fluorescent protein, also known as mTagGFP mammalian codon-optimized
   4735..4763    +  CDS            3xHA (fragment): three tandem HA epitope tags
   4789..4873    +  CDS            large T antigen (fragment): large T antigen from SV40 (simian virus 40)
   4896..5017    +  polyA_signal   SV40 poly(A) signal: SV40 polyadenylation signal
   5113..5224    -  polyA_signal   bGH poly(A) signal: bovine growth hormone polyadenylation signal
   5251..5316    -  CDS            dmpM (fragment): DMPM_STRAD - Protein inferred from homology: Swiss-Prot protein existence level 3. From Streptomyces alboniger.
   5366..5965    -  CDS            PuroR: puromycin N-acetyltransferase; pac from Streptomyces alboniger; confers resistance to puromycin
   5970..6003    +  protein_bind   lox2272: Cre-mediated recombination occurs in the 8-bp core sequence (GGATACTT). lox2272 sites are compatible with each other, but incompatible with loxP or loxN sites (Lee and Saito, 1988). Cre recombinase
   6108..6124    +  polyA_signal   bGH poly(A) signal (fragment): bovine growth hormone polyadenylation signal
   6215..6263    -  polyA_signal   HSV TK poly(A) signal: herpes simplex virus thymidine kinase polyadenylation signal (Cole and Stacy, 1985)
   6336..6440    +  promoter       AmpR promoter: bla
   6441..7301    +  CDS            AmpR: β-lactamase; bla; confers resistance to ampicillin, carbenicillin, and related antibiotics
