[The description below was written by a language model from this plasmid's Addgene catalogue record and pLannotate feature annotations shown in this document.]
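Description:
ART_RTctrl is a mammalian expression plasmid built on the pRD_RIPE backbone. It serves as the readthrough control and NMD-negative control in a set of fluorescent reporters designed to compare EJC-independent and EJC-enhanced nonsense-mediated mRNA decay. It is propagated in E. coli as a high-copy plasmid from a ColE1/pUC-type origin with ampicillin selection (AmpR under its own bla promoter). Remnants of a cloning-vector lac region and a T3 promoter are also annotated.

The main reporter unit is driven by the CMV enhancer and promoter and encodes a red fluorescent protein. The record calls it TurboRFP, while the annotation software matched it to the related TurboFP635. It is followed by a linker region containing FLAG-like and V5 tag sequences, then TagGFP2, with short Myc- and HA-like fragments at the ends and an SV40 poly(A) signal. According to the record, a linker rather than a termination context separates RFP and GFP, so both fluorophores should be produced from one transcript, giving the reference signal for full readthrough and for a transcript that is not an NMD target. The depositor notes that this version has no intron in the 5'UTR.

A second, divergently oriented unit expresses mEGFP from a minimal CMV promoter fragment, with a β-globin fragment and the rabbit β-globin poly(A) signal; it presumably acts as an internal normalising reporter, though the record does not say so.

The whole cassette, together with a reverse-strand puromycin resistance gene carrying a bGH poly(A) signal but no annotated promoter, lies between a loxP and a lox2272 site. This arrangement is consistent with Cre-mediated cassette exchange into a genomic landing pad, but the record does not explicitly describe that use.
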