Addgene plasmid #214066: ART_RTctrl
Purpose: Fluorescent reporter system, readthrough control, NMD negative control. No intron in 5'UTR
Depositing lab: Sujatha Jagannathan. Depositing organization: University of Colorado Denver and Anschutz Medical Campus. Publication: A system of reporters for comparative investigation of EJC-independent and EJC-enhanced nonsense-mediated mRNA decay. Kolakada D, Campbell AE, Galvis LB, Li Z, Lore M, Jagannathan S. Nucleic Acids Res. 2024 Feb 20:gkae121. doi: 10.1093/nar/gkae121. PubMed 38375914.
Backbone
  Vector backbone: pRD_RIPE
  Vector type: Mammalian Expression
Growth in bacteria
  Bacterial resistance: Ampicillin, 100 μg/mL
  Growth temperature: 37°C
  Growth strain: DH5alpha
  Copy number: High Copy
Gene/Insert
  Gene/Insert name: TurboRFP
  Mutation: Linker sequence present between RFP and GFP
Terms and licenses: Academic/Nonprofit Terms; Industry Terms: Not Available to Industry
Depositor comments: Please visit https://doi.org/10.1101/2023.11.14.567061 for bioRxiv preprint.
How to cite: ART_RTctrl was a gift from Sujatha Jagannathan (Addgene plasmid # 214066 ; http://n2t.net/addgene:214066 ; RRID:Addgene_214066)
